>Addgene plasmid #179629 | HULAa3G5 | addgene full sequence | sequence record 352854 | Addgene NGS Result
AAGAAACCAATTGTCCATATTGCATCAGACATTGCCGTCACTGCGTCTTTTACTGGCTCTTCTCGCTAAC
CAAACCGGTAACCCCGCTTATTAAAAGCATTCTGTAACAAAGCGGGACCAAAGCCATGACAAAAACGCGT
AACAAAAGTGTCTATAATCACGGCAGAAAAGTCCACATTGATTATTTGCACGGCGTCACACTTTGCTATG
CCATAGCATTTTTATCCATAAGATTAGCGGATCCTACCTGACGCTTTTTATCGCAACTCTCTACTGTTTC
TCCATACCCGTTTTTTTGGGCTAGAAATAATTTTGTTTAACTTTAAGAAGGAGATATACATACCCATGGG
TCATCATCACCATCACCACGCTAAAGTTGAAAGAACTCCAGATCAATACATTTCAAGATTGCGCTCCTAC
AACGTCGTAGCTGGGTTTCTACACCTAGCGCAGGCTGCGGGACTTACCTACGTCTTGACGTTACTTGAAA
CACAAATTTTGTTTCCGGTCACAATTGACTATCCGACAGGCCCTCCGGGAGTGCCGGTTCCGCCAGAGCG
AGTCGAACTTTTTGACATCAACATCGGAGCGGGAGTCATCGGCTTCTTACTACTTTCCGCTTTCTTTCAT
TTTCTGATTGCATCGCCGCTGTTTTTCCAGCGCTATAAAAATGGCCTAAAACAAAATCACAATTACTTCC
GCTGGGTTGAGTATTCGCTCTCATCCTCAGTAATGATCTGGCTGATTGCGCAGCTGACAGGCGTTTCAGA
CTTTGCAGCGCTGGCCGGAATCTTTGCCGTCAACGCTTCAATGATTTTCTTTGGTGCTTTGCAGGAGAAG
TATGAGACTCCAGGTAACGGCAAGGGACTTCCATTCATCATGGGAAGCATGACCGGTATCGTTCCCTGGC
TGATCATCGTTGTCTACACAATTCAGCCTGGTAGCGAATCAGCTGCCGAGATTCCTGGCTTCGTTTATGG
AATTATCGTTGCGCTATTCATCTTCTTCAACACCTTTGCCTTCAATCAGGCATTCCAATACAAGAAGATT
GGACCTTGGAGAAACTATCTATATGGCGAAGCAACCTACATAACGCTAAGCCTGGTAGCAAAGTCGATAT
TGGCTTGGCAGGTATTCTCGGGAGCAATCATCCCGGCGATTGCCAGCACATAAGTTTAAACGGTCTCCAG
CTTGGCTGTTTTGGCGGATGAGAGAAGATTTTCAGCCTGATACAGATTAAATCAGAACGCAGAAGCGGTC
TGATAAAACAGAATTTGCCTGGCGGCAGTAGCGCGGTGGTCCCACCTGACCCCATGCCGAACTCAGAAGT
GAAACGCCGTAGCGCCGATGGTAGTGTGGGGTCTCCCCATGCGAGAGTAGGGAACTGCCAGGCATCAAAT
AAAACGAAAGGCTCAGTCGAAAGACTGGGCCTTTCGTTTTATCTGTTGTTTGTCGGTGAACGCTCTCCTG
AGTAGGACAAATCCGCCGGGAGCGGATTTGAACGTTGCGAAGCAACGGCCCGGAGGGTGGCGGGCAGGAC
GCCCGCCATAAACTGCCAGGCATCAAATTAAGCAGAAGGCCATCCTGACGGATGGCCTTTTTGCGTTTCT
ACAAACTCTTTTGTTTATTTTTCTAAATACATTCAAATATGTATCCGCTCATGAGACAATAACCCTGATA
AATGCTTCAATAATATTGAAAAAGGAAGAGTATGAGTATTCAACATTTCCGTGTCGCCCTTATTCCCTTT
TTTGCGGCATTTTGCCTTCCTGTTTTTGCTCACCCAGAAACGCTGGTGAAAGTAAAAGATGCTGAAGATC
AGTTGGGTGCACGAGTGGGTTACATCGAACTGGATCTCAACAGCGGTAAGATCCTTGAGAGTTTTCGCCC
CGAAGAACGTTTTCCAATGATGAGCACTTTTAAAGTTCTGCTATGTGGCGCGGTATTATCCCGTGTTGAC
GCCGGGCAAGAGCAACTCGGTCGCCGCATACACTATTCTCAGAATGACTTGGTTGAGTACTCACCAGTCA
CAGAAAAGCATCTTACGGATGGCATGACAGTAAGAGAATTATGCAGTGCTGCCATAACCATGAGTGATAA
CACTGCGGCCAACTTACTTCTGACAACGATCGGAGGACCGAAGGAGCTAACCGCTTTTTTGCACAACATG
GGGGATCATGTAACTCGCCTTGATCGTTGGGAACCGGAGCTGAATGAAGCCATACCAAACGACGAGCGTG
ACACCACGATGCCTGTAGCAATGGCAACAACGTTGCGCAAACTATTAACTGGCGAACTACTTACTCTAGC
TTCCCGGCAACAATTAATAGACTGGATGGAGGCGGATAAAGTTGCAGGACCACTTCTGCGCTCGGCCCTT
CCGGCTGGCTGGTTTATTGCTGATAAATCTGGAGCCGGTGAGCGTGGGTCTCGCGGTATCATTGCAGCAC
TGGGGCCAGATGGTAAGCCCTCCCGTATCGTAGTTATCTACACGACGGGGAGTCAGGCAACTATGGATGA
ACGAAATAGACAGATCGCTGAGATAGGTGCCTCACTGATTAAGCATTGGTAACTGTCAGACCAAGTTTAC
TCATATATACTTTAGATTGATTTAAAACTTCATTTTTAATTTAAAAGGATCTAGGTGAAGATCCTTTTTG
ATAATCTCATGACCAAAATCCCTTAACGTGAGTTTTCGTTCCACTGAGCGTCAGACCCCGTAGAAAAGAT
CAAAGGATCTTCTTGAGATCCTTTTTTTCTGCGCGTAATCTGCTGCTTGCAAACAAAAAAACCACCGCTA
CCAGCGGTGGTTTGTTTGCCGGATCAAGAGCTACCAACTCTTTTTCCGAAGGTAACTGGCTTCAGCAGAG
CGCAGATACCAAATACTGTCCTTCTAGTGTAGCCGTAGTTAGGCCACCACTTCAAGAACTCTGTAGCACC
GCCTACATACCTCGCTCTGCTAATCCTGTTACCAGTGGCTGCTGCCAGTGGCGATAAGTCGTGTCTTACC
GGGTTGGACTCAAGACGATAGTTACCGGATAAGGCGCAGCGGTCGGGCTGAACGGGGGGTTCGTGCACAC
AGCCCAGCTTGGAGCGAACGACCTACACCGAACTGAGATACCTACAGCGTGAGCTATGAGAAAGCGCCAC
GCTTCCCGAAGGGAGAAAGGCGGACAGGTATCCGGTAAGCGGCAGGGTCGGAACAGGAGAGCGCACGAGG
GAGCTTCCAGGGGGAAACGCCTGGTATCTTTATAGTCCTGTCGGGTTTCGCCACCTCTGACTTGAGCGTC
GATTTTTGTGATGCTCGTCAGGGGGGCGGAGCCTATGGAAAAACGCCAGCAACGCGGCCTTTTTACGGTT
CCTGGCCTTTTGCTGGCCTTTTGCTCACATGTTCTTTCCTGCGTTATCCCCTGATTCTGTGGATAACCGT
ATTACCGCCTTTGAGTGAGCTGATACCGCTCGCCGCAGCCGAACGACCGAGCGCAGCGAGTCAGTGAGCG
AGGAAGCGGAAGAGCGCCTGATGCGGTATTTTCTCCTTACGCATCTGTGCGGTATTTCACACCGCATATG
GTGCACTCTCAGTACAATCTGCTCTGATGCCGCATAGTTAAGCCAGTATACACTCCGCTATCGCTACGTG
ACTGGGTCATGGCTGCGCCCCGACACCCGCCAACACCCGCTGACGCGCCCTGACGGGCTTGTCTGCTCCC
GGCATCCGCTTACAGACAAGCTGTGACCGTCTCCGGGAGCTGCATGTGTCAGAGGTTTTCACCGTCATCA
CCGAAACGCGCGAGGCAGCAGATCAATTCGCGCGCGAAGGCGAAGCGGCATGCATAATGTGCCTGTCAAA
TGGACGAAGCAGGGATTCTGCAAACCCTATGCTACTCCGTCAAGCCGTCAATTGTCTGATTCGTTACCAA
TTATGACAACTTGACGGCTACATCATTCACTTTTTCTTCACAACCGGCACGGAACTCGCTCGGGCTGGCC
CCGGTGCATTTTTTAAATACCCGCGAGAAATAGAGTTGATCGTCAAAACCAACATTGCGACCGACGGTGG
CGATAGGCATCCGGGTGGTGCTCAAAAGCAGCTTCGCCTGGCTGATACGTTGGTCCTCGCGCCAGCTTAA
GACGCTAATCCCTAACTGCTGGCGGAAAAGATGTGACAGACGCGACGGCGACAAGCAAACATGCTGTGCG
ACGCTGGCGATATCAAAATTGCTGTCTGCCAGGTGATCGCTGATGTACTGACAAGCCTCGCGTACCCGAT
TATCCATCGGTGGATGGAGCGACTCGTTAATCGCTTCCATGCGCCGCAGTAACAATTGCTCAAGCAGATT
TATCGCCAGCAGCTCCGAATAGCGCCCTTCCCCTTGCCCGGCGTTAATGATTTGCCCAAACAGGTCGCTG
AAATGCGGCTGGTGCGCTTCATCCGGGCGAAAGAACCCCGTATTGGCAAATATTGACGGCCAGTTAAGCC
ATTCATGCCAGTAGGCGCGCGGACGAAAGTAAACCCACTGGTGATACCATTCGCGAGCCTCCGGATGACG
ACCGTAGTGATGAATCTCTCCTGGCGGGAACAGCAAAATATCACCCGGTCGGCAAACAAATTCTCGTCCC
TGATTTTTCACCACCCCCTGACCGCGAATGGTGAGATTGAGAATATAACCTTTCATTCCCAGCGGTCGGT
CGATAAAAAAATCGAGATAACCGTTGGCCTCAATCGGCGTTAAACCCGCCACCAGATGGGCATTAAACGA
GTATCCCGGCAGCAGGGGATCATTTTGCGCTTCAGCCATACTTTTCATACTCCCGCCATTCAGAG
Features (pLannotate 1.2.2; 11 found; start..end, strand, type, name):
      1..285     +  promoter       araBAD promoter: araBAD; promoter of the L-arabinose operon of E. coli; the araC regulatory gene is transcribed in the opposite direction (Guzman et al., 1995)
    312..334     +  RBS            RBS: efficient ribosome binding site from bacteriophage T7 gene 10 (Olins and Rangwala, 1989)
   1277..1392    +  ncRNA          5S rRNA: Accession: RF00001 - 5S ribosomal RNA
   1396..1482    +  terminator     rrnB T1 terminator: Escherichia coli rrnB; transcription terminator T1 from the E. coli rrnB gene
   1574..1601    +  terminator     rrnB T2 terminator: transcription terminator T2 from the E. coli rrnB gene
   1620..1711    +  promoter       AmpR promoter: bla
   1712..2572    +  CDS            AmpR: β-lactamase; bla; confers resistance to ampicillin, carbenicillin, and related antibiotics
   2743..3331    +  rep_origin     ori: high-copy-number ColE1/pMB1/pBR322/pUC origin of replication
   3517..3657    -  misc_feature   bom: basis of mobility region from pBR322
   3759..3799    -  CDS            rop (fragment): Rop protein, which maintains plasmids at low copy number; rop
   3921..4799    -  CDS            araC: L-arabinose regulatory protein; araC
