[The description below was written by a language model from this plasmid's Addgene catalogue record and pLannotate feature annotations shown in this document.]
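Description:
HULAa3G5 is a bacterial expression plasmid built on the Invitrogen pBAD backbone and designed to produce a heliorhodopsin in E. coli. The insert, also called HULAa3G5, is a heliorhodopsin gene attributed to Actinobacteria. According to the associated publication title, it comes from a functional metagenomic survey of freshwater microbes. It was cloned between NcoI and PmeI sites, both of which are retained, and the record lists a 6xHis tag at the N-terminus of the insert for detection or affinity purification. The automated feature table for the 4.8 kb sequence does not annotate the coding region or the tag. They presumably occupy the unannotated stretch between the ribosome binding site and the downstream terminator region.

Expression is driven by the araBAD promoter, followed by an efficient ribosome binding site derived from bacteriophage T7 gene 10. The divergently transcribed araC gene on the same plasmid encodes the L-arabinose regulatory protein, so transcription of the insert is kept low without arabinose and can be induced in a dose-dependent way by adding it. This tight control is useful for membrane proteins such as rhodopsins. Transcription ends at the rrnB T1 and T2 terminators, which are preceded by a 5S rRNA segment carried over from the rrnB operon.

The plasmid replicates from a ColE1/pMB1-type origin with an adjacent pBR322 bom region and only a small fragment of rop. The annotation calls this origin family high copy, whereas the catalogue lists the plasmid as low copy. Selection is by ampicillin resistance through β-lactamase expressed from its own promoter. The construct is suited to heterologous expression and characterisation of this heliorhodopsin.
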