Addgene plasmid #179629: HULAa3G5
Purpose: Expresses heliorhodopsin gene in E.coli cells
Depositing lab: Oded Beja. Depositing organization: Technion - Israel Institute of Technology. Publication: Diverse heliorhodopsins detected via functional metagenomics in freshwater Actinobacteria, Chloroflexi and Archaea. Chazan A, Rozenberg A, Mannen K, Nagata T, Tahan R, Yaish S, Larom S, Inoue K, Beja O, Pushkarev A. Environ Microbiol. 2022 Jan;24(1):110-121. doi: 10.1111/1462-2920.15890. Epub 2022 Jan 4. PubMed 34984789.
Backbone
  Vector backbone: pBAD
  Backbone manufacturer: Invitrogen
  Vector type: Bacterial Expression
Growth in bacteria
  Bacterial resistance: Ampicillin, 100 μg/mL
  Growth temperature: 37°C
  Growth strain: DH5alpha
  Copy number: Low Copy
Gene/Insert
  Gene/Insert name: HULAa3G5
  Species: Actinobacteria
  Promoter: araBAD
  Tag / fusion protein: 6xHis (N terminal on insert)
  Cloning method: Restriction Enzyme; 5′ cloning site NcoI (not destroyed); 3′ cloning site PmeI (MssI) (not destroyed)
  Sequencing primers: 5′ pBAD-Fw 5-ATGCCATAGCATTTTTATCCA-3; 3′ pBAD-Rv 5-GATTTAATCTGTATCAGG-3
Terms and licenses: Academic/Nonprofit Terms; Industry Terms: Not Available to Industry
Depositor comments: Please visit https://doi.org/10.1101/2021.02.16.431466 for bioRxiv preprint.
How to cite: HULAa3G5 was a gift from Oded Beja (Addgene plasmid # 179629 ; http://n2t.net/addgene:179629 ; RRID:Addgene_179629)
